>Addgene plasmid #152613 | pGBW-m4134324 | depositor full sequence | sequence record 295625 | Full Sequence
CACCATGAATAACGAGTTAAGCCCAGTAGCGCTTCGCCAGATGAGTTGCGCCGCAGGTACAACCCAAACT
GCTTGTACGGATGACAACGCCCTCGCTTACTATAATACCACAAAGGGAGGCCGATTCGTTCTGGCCCTGT
TGTCGGATCTGCAAGACTTGAAATGGGCACGTTTTCCCAAGTCCGACGGGACTGGCACCATTTACACAGA
ACTAGAGCCGCCATGCAGGTTCGTGACTGATACCCCTAAAGGACCCAAGGTCAAATATCTGTATTTTATC
AAGGGGCTTAACAATCTCAATAGAGGCATGGTGTTAGGATCTCTAGCCGCAACGGTGCGGCTGCAAGAAA
ACCTTTACTTTCAGTCGGGACGGCGAATCCCGGGGCTGATAAATCCCTGGAAAAGGAGATGGAAGAAGAA
CTTTATTGCAGTGTCTGCGGCTAACCGGTTCAAAAAGATCAGTTCAAGCGGCGCCCTAGATTACGACATT
CCTACGACCGCCTCCGAGAATCTCTATTTCCAGGGTGAATTTGGCTTGGCACAACATGACGAGGCCGTCG
ATAACAAGTTTAATAAAGAACAGCAGAACGCTTTCTATGAGATCCTTCACTTACCAAATCTGAACGAAGA
GCAACGCAACGCTTTCATTCAGAGCCTGAAAGACGATCCCTCGCAGTCTGCAAATCTCCTGGCCGAAGCC
AAGAAGCTGAATGACGCACAGGCTCCAAAAGTTGATAACAAGTTTAACAAGGAGCAGCAGAATGCTTTCT
ACGAGATATTGCACCTTCCTAATCTGAATGAGGAACAAAGAAATGCATTTATCCAGTCCCTAAAAGACGA
TCCATCACAGAGTGCCAACCTGCTTGCGGAAGCCAAAAAGCTCAATGATGCCCAGGCCCCGAAAGTAGAC
GCGAACCATCAATAAGGATCCGCAGGCCTCTGCTAGCTTGACTGACTGAGATACAGCGTACCTTCAGCTC
ACAGACATGATAAGATACATTGATGAGTTTGGACAAACCACAACTAGAATGCAGTGAAAAAAATGCTTTA
TTTGTGAAATTTGTGATGCTATTGCTTTATTTGTAACCATTATAAGCTGCAATAAACAAGTTAACAACAA
CAATTGCATTCATTTTATGTTTCAGGTTCAGGGGGAGGTGTGGGAGGTTTTTTAAAGCAAGTAAAACCTC
TACAAATGTGGTATTGGCCCATCTCTATCGGTATCGTAGCATAACCCCTTGGGGCCTCTAAACGGGTCTT
GAGGGGTTTTTTGTGCCCCTCGGGCCGGATTGCTATCTACCGGCATTGGCGCAGAAAAAAATGCCTGATG
CGACGCTGCGCGTCTTATACTCCCACATATGCCAGATTCAGCAACGGATACGGCTTCCCCAACTTGCCCA
CTTCCATACGTGTCCTCCTTACCAGAAATTTATCCTTAAGGTCGTCAGCTATCCTGCAGGCGATCTCTCG
ATTTCGATCAAGACATTCCTTTAATGGTCTTTTCTGGACACCACTAGGGGTCAGAAGTAGTTCATCAAAC
TTTCTTCCCTCCCTAATCTCATTGGTTACCTTGGGCTATCGAAACTTAATTAACCAGTCAAGTCAGCTAC
TTGGCGAGATCGACTTGTCTGGGTTTCGACTACGCTCAGAATTGCGTCAGTCAAGTTCGATCTGGTCCTT
GCTATTGCACCCGTTCTCCGATTACGAGTTTCATTTAAATCATGTGAGCAAAAGGCCAGCAAAAGGCCAG
GAACCGTAAAAAGGCCGCGTTGCTGGCGTTTTTCCATAGGCTCCGCCCCCCTGACGAGCATCACAAAAAT
CGACGCTCAAGTCAGAGGTGGCGAAACCCGACAGGACTATAAAGATACCAGGCGTTTCCCCCTGGAAGCT
CCCTCGTGCGCTCTCCTGTTCCGACCCTGCCGCTTACCGGATACCTGTCCGCCTTTCTCCCTTCGGGAAG
CGTGGCGCTTTCTCATAGCTCACGCTGTAGGTATCTCAGTTCGGTGTAGGTCGTTCGCTCCAAGCTGGGC
TGTGTGCACGAACCCCCCGTTCAGCCCGACCGCTGCGCCTTATCCGGTAACTATCGTCTTGAGTCCAACC
CGGTAAGACACGACTTATCGCCACTGGCAGCAGCCACTGGTAACAGGATTAGCAGAGCGAGGTATGTAGG
CGGTGCTACAGAGTTCTTGAAGTGGTGGCCTAACTACGGCTACACTAGAAGAACAGTATTTGGTATCTGC
GCTCTGCTGAAGCCAGTTACCTTCGGAAAAAGAGTTGGTAGCTCTTGATCCGGCAAACAAACCACCGCTG
GTAGCGGTGGTTTTTTTGTTTGCAAGCAGCAGATTACGCGCAGAAAAAAAGGATCTCAAGAAGATCCTTT
GATCTTTTCTACGGGGTCTGACGCTCAGTGGAACGAAAACTCACGTTAAGGGATTTTGGTCATGAGATTA
TCAAAAAGGATCTTCACCTAGATCCTTTTAAATTAAAAATGAAGTTTTAAATCAATCTAAAGTATATATG
AGTAAACTTGGTCTGACAGTTACCAATGCTTAATCAGTGAGGCACCTATCTCAGCGATCTGTCTATTTCG
TTCATCCATAGTTGCATTTAAATTTCCGAACTCTCCAAGGCCCTCGTCGGAAAATCTTCAAACCTTTCGT
CCGATCCATCTTGCAGGCTACCTCTCGAACGAACTATCGCAAGTCTCTTGGCCGGCCTTGCGCCTTGGCT
ATTGCTTGGCAGCGCCTATCGCCAGGTATTACTCCAATCCCGAATATCCGAGATCGGGATCACCCGAGAG
AAGTTCAACCTACATCCTCAATCCCGATCTATCCGAGATCCGAGGAATATCGAAATCGGGGCGCGCCTGG
CCTCCGCGCCGGGTTTTGGCGCCTCCCGCGGGCGCCCCCCTCGTCACGGCGAGCGCTGCCACGTCAGACG
AAGGGCGCAGGAGCGTCCTGATCCTTCCGCCCGGACGCTCAGGACAGCGGCCCGCTGCTCATAAGACTCG
GCCTTAGAACCCCAGTATCAGCAGAAGGACATTTTAGGACGGGACTTGGGTGACTCTAGGGCACTGGTTT
TCTTTCCAGAGAGCGGAACAGGCGAGGAAAAGTAGTCCCTTCTCGGCGATTCTGCGGAGGGATCTCCGTG
GGGCGGTGAACGCCGATGATTATATAAGGACGCGCCGGGTGTGGCACAGCTAGTTCCGTCGCAGCCGGGA
TTTGGGTCGCGGTTCTTGTTTGTGGATCGCTGTGATCGTCACTTGGTGAGTAGCGGGCTGCTGGGCTGGC
CGGGGCTTTCGTGGCCGCCGGGCCGCTCGGTGGGACGGAAGCGTGTGGAGAGACCGCCAAGGGCTGTAGT
CTGGGTCCGCGAGCAAGGTTGCCCTGAACTGGGGGTTGGGGGGAGCGCAGCAAAATGGCGGCTGTTCCCG
AGTCTTGAATGGAAGACGCTTGTGAGGCGGGCTGTGAGGTCGTTGAAACAAGGTGGGGGGCATGGTGGGC
GGCAAGAACCCAAGGTCTTGAGCCCTTCGCTAATGCGGGAAAGCTCTTATTCGGGTGAGATGGGCTGGGC
ACCATCTGGGGACCCTGACGTGAAGTTTGTCACTGACTGGAGAACTCGGTTTGTCGTCTGTTGCGGGGGC
GGCAGTTATGGCGGTGCCGTTGGGCAGTGCACCCGTACCTTTGGGAGCGCGCGCCCTCGTCGTGTCGTGA
CGTCACCCGTTCTGTTGGCTTATAATGCAGGGTGGGGCCACCTGCCGGTAGGTGTGCGGTAGGCTTTTCT
CCGTCGCAGGACGCAGGGTTCGGGCCTAGGGTAGGCTCTCCTGAATCGACAGGCGCCGGACCTCTGGTGA
GGGGAGGGATAAGTGAGGCGTCAGTTTCTTTGGTCGGTTTTATGTACCTATCTTCTTAAGTAGCTGAAGC
TCCGGTTTTGAACTATGCGCTCGGGGTTGGCGAGTGTGTTTTGTGAAGTTTTTTAGGCACCTTTTGAAAT
GTAATCATTTGGGTCAATATGTAATTTTCAGTGTTAGACTTGTAAATTGTCCGCTAAATTCTGGCCGTTT
TTGGCTTTTTTGTTAGACAACATGGGTAAAAAGCCTGAACTCACCGCGACGTCTGTCGAGAAGTTTCTGA
TCGAAAAGTTCGACAGCGTCTCCGACCTGATGCAGCTCTCGGAGGGCGAAGAATCTCGTGCTTTCAGCTT
CGATGTAGGAGGGCGTGGATATGTCCTGCGGGTAAATAGCTGCGCCGATGGTTTCTACAAAGATCGTTAT
GTTTATCGGCACTTTGCATCCGCCGCGCTCCCGATTCCGGAAGTGCTTGACATTGGGGAGTTCAGCGAGA
GCCTGACCTATTGCATCTCCCGCCGTGCACAGGGTGTCACGTTGCAAGACCTGCCTGAAACCGAACTGCC
CGCTGTTCTGCAGCCGGTCGCGGAGGCAATGGATGCCATCGCTGCCGCCGATCTTAGCCAGACGAGCGGG
TTCGGCCCATTCGGACCGCAAGGAATCGGTCAATACACTACATGGCGTGATTTCATATGCGCGATTGCTG
ATCCCCATGTGTATCACTGGCAAACTGTGATGGACGACACCGTCAGTGCGTCCGTCGCGCAGGCTCTCGA
TGAGCTGATGCTTTGGGCCGAGGACTGCCCCGAAGTCCGGCACCTCGTGCACGCGGATTTCGGCTCCAAC
AATGTCCTGACGGACAATGGCCGCATAACAGCGGTCATTGACTGGAGCGAGGCGATGTTCGGGGATTCCC
AATACGAGGTCGCCAACATCTTCTTCTGGAGGCCGTGGTTGGCTTGTATGGAGCAGCAGACGCGCTACTT
CGAGCGGAGGCATCCGGAGCTTGCAGGATCGCCCCGGCTCCGGGCGTATATGCTCCGCATTGGTCTTGAC
CAACTCTATCAGAGCTTGGTTGACGGCAATTTCGATGATGCAGCTTGGGCGCAGGGTCGATGCGACGCAA
TCGTCCGATCCGGAGCCGGGACTGTCGGGCGTACACAAATCGCCCGCAGAAGCGCCGCCGTCTGGACCGA
TGGCTGTGTAGAAGTACTCGCCGATAGTGGAAACCGACGCCCCAGCACTCGTCCGAGGGCAAAGGAATAA
GCTAGTATGTAAGCCTAGTCTTAGATAATAAAATCGCTATCCATCGAAGATGGATGTGTGTTGGTTTTTT
GTGTGTGTAACGCTAGGCGCGCCTGGTGTACCGAGAACGATCCTCTCAGTGCGAGTCTCGACGATCCATA
TCGTTGCTTGGCAGTCAGCCAGTCGGAATCCAGCTTGGGACCCAGGAAGTCCAATCGTCAGATATTGTAC
TCAAGCCTGGTCACGGCAGCGTACCGATCTGTTTAAACCTAGATATTGATAGTCTGATCGGTCAACGTAT
AATCGAGTCCTAGCTTTTGCAAACATCTATCAAGAGACAGGATCAGCAGGAGGCTTTCGCATGAGTATTC
AACATTTCCGTGTCGCCCTTATTCCCTTTTTTGCGGCATTTTGCCTTCCTGTTTTTGCTCACCCAGAAAC
GCTGGTGAAAGTAAAAGATGCTGAAGATCAGTTGGGTGCGCGAGTGGGTTACATCGAACTGGATCTCAAC
AGCGGTAAGATCCTTGAGAGTTTTCGCCCCGAAGAACGCTTTCCAATGATGAGCACTTTTAAAGTTCTGC
TATGTGGCGCGGTATTATCCCGTATTGACGCCGGGCAAGAGCAACTCGGTCGCCGCATACACTATTCTCA
GAATGACTTGGTTGAGTATTCACCAGTCACAGAAAAGCATCTTACGGATGGCATGACAGTAAGAGAATTA
TGCAGTGCTGCCATAACCATGAGTGATAACACTGCGGCCAACTTACTTCTGACAACGATTGGAGGACCGA
AGGAGCTAACCGCTTTTTTGCACAACATGGGGGATCATGTAACTCGCCTTGATCGTTGGGAACCGGAGCT
GAATGAAGCCATACCAAACGACGAGCGTGACACCACGATGCCTGTAGCAATGGCAACAACCTTGCGTAAA
CTATTAACTGGCGAACTACTTACTCTAGCTTCCCGGCAACAGTTGATAGACTGGATGGAGGCGGATAAAG
TTGCAGGACCACTTCTGCGCTCGGCCCTTCCGGCTGGCTGGTTTATTGCTGATAAATCTGGAGCCGGTGA
GCGTGGGTCTCGCGGTATCATTGCAGCACTGGGGCCAGATGGTAAGCCCTCCCGTATCGTAGTTATCTAC
ACGACGGGGAGTCAGGCAACTATGGATGAACGAAATAGACAGATCGCTGAGATAGGTGCCTCACTGATTA
AGCATTGGTAACCGATTCTAGGTGCATTGGCGCAGAAAAAAATGCCTGATGCGACGCTGCGCGTCTTATA
CTCCCACATATGCCAGATTCAGCAACGGATACGGCTTCCCCAACTTGCCCACTTCCATACGTGTCCTCCT
TACCAGAAATTTATCCTTAAGATCGTTTAAACTCGACTCTGGCTCTATCGAATCTCCGTCGTTTCGAGCT
TACGCGAACAGCCGTGGCGCTCATTTGCTCGTCGGGCATCGAATCTCGTCAGCTATCGTCAGCTTACCTT
TTTGGCAGCGATCGCGGCTCCCGACATCTTGGACCATTAGCTCCACAGGTATCTTCTTCCCTCTAGTGGT
CATAACAGCAGCTTCAGCTACCTCTCAATTCAAAAAACCCCTCAAGACCCGTTTAGAGGCCCCAAGGGGT
TATGCTATCAATCGTTGCGTTACACACACAAAAAACCAACACACATCCATCTTCGATGGATAGCGATTTT
ATTATCTAACTGCTGATCGAGTGTAGCCAGATCTAGTAATCAATTACGGGGTCATTAGTTCATAGCCCAT
ATATGGAGTTCCGCGTTACATAACTTACGGTAAATGGCCCGCCTGGCTGACCGCCCAACGACCCCCGCCC
ATTGACGTCAATAATGACGTATGTTCCCATAGTAACGCCAATAGGGACTTTCCATTGACGTCAATGGGTG
GAGTATTTACGGTAAACTGCCCACTTGGCAGTACATCAAGTGTATCATATGCCAAGTACGCCCCCTATTG
ACGTCAATGACGGTAAATGGCCCGCCTGGCATTATGCCCAGTACATGACCTTATGGGACTTTCCTACTTG
GCAGTACATCTACGTATTAGTCATCGCTATTACCATGCTGATGCGGTTTTGGCAGTACATCAATGGGCGT
GGATAGCGGTTTGACTCACGGGGATTTCCAAGTCTCCACCCCATTGACGTCAATGGGAGTTTGTTTTGGC
ACCAAAATCAACGGGACTTTCCAAAATGTCGTAACAACTCCGCCCCATTGACGCAAATGGGCGGTAGGCG
TGTACGGTGGGAGGTCTATATAAGCAGAGCTGGTTTAGTGAACCGTCAGATCAGATCTTTGTCGATCCTA
CCATCCACTCGACACACCCGCCAGCGGCCGC
Features (pLannotate 1.2.2; 20 found; start..end, strand, type, name):
    401..478     +  CDS            MYLK2 (fragment): MYLK2_HUMAN - Experimental evidence at protein level: Swiss-Prot protein existence level 1. Implicated in the level of global muscle contraction and cardiac function. Phosphorylates a specific serine in the N-terminus of a myosin light chain. From Homo sapiens (Human).
    560..910     +  CDS            spa (fragment): SPA_STAAU - Experimental evidence at protein level: Swiss-Prot protein existence level 1. Plays a role in the inhibition of the host innate and adaptive immune responses. Possesses five immunoglobulin-binding domains that capture both the fragment crystallizable region (Fc region) and the Fab region (part of Ig that identifies antigen) of immunoglobulins (By similarity). In turn, Staphylococcus aureus is protected from phagocytic killing via inhibition of Ig Fc region. In addition, the host elicited B-cell response is prevented due to a decrease of antibody-secreting cell proliferation that en
    991..1112    -  polyA_signal   SV40 poly(A) signal: SV40 polyadenylation signal
   1135..1204    -  CDS            large T antigen (fragment): large T antigen from SV40 (simian virus 40)
   1227..1273    +  terminator     T7 terminator: transcription terminator for bacteriophage T7 RNA polymerase
   1303..1439    +  terminator     rrnG terminator: transcription terminator from the E. coli ribosomal RNA rrnG operon (Albrechtsen et al., 1991)
   1484..1555    +  misc_feature   3' β-globin insulator: insulator downstream of the human β-globin locus (Farrell et al., 2002)
   1781..2369    -  rep_origin     ori: high-copy-number ColE1/pMB1/pBR322/pUC origin of replication
   2541..2605    -  CDS            bla(M) (fragment): β-lactamase lacking the signal sequence; bla(M); allows cytosolic expression of β-lactamase
   2869..4078    +  promoter       UbC promoter: human ubiquitin C promoter
   4088..5109    +  CDS            HygR (fragment): hygromycin B phosphotransferase confers resistance to hygromycin
   5137..5185    +  polyA_signal   poly(A) signal: synthetic polyadenylation signal
   5451..6311    +  CDS            AmpR: β-lactamase; bla; confers resistance to ampicillin, carbenicillin, and related antibiotics
   6324..6460    +  terminator     rrnG terminator: transcription terminator from the E. coli ribosomal RNA rrnG operon (Albrechtsen et al., 1991)
   6605..6676    +  misc_feature   5' β-globin insulator: insulator upstream of the human β-globin locus (Farrell et al., 2002)
   6681..6727    -  terminator     T7 terminator: transcription terminator for bacteriophage T7 RNA polymerase
   6745..6793    -  polyA_signal   poly(A) signal: synthetic polyadenylation signal
   6874..7177    +  enhancer       CMV enhancer: human cytomegalovirus immediate early enhancer
   7250..7267    -  promoter       CMV promoter (fragment): human cytomegalovirus (CMV) immediate early promoter
   7330..7381    +  promoter       CMVd2 promoter: truncated human cytomegalovirus (CMV) immediate early promoter that yields moderately reduced expression relative to the full-length promoter
