[The description below was written by a language model from this plasmid's Addgene catalogue record and pLannotate feature annotations shown in this document.]
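Description:
pGBW-m4134324 is a mammalian expression plasmid for wild-type SARS-CoV-2 nsp9, one of the non-structural proteins released from the ORF1ab polyprotein. It is built on the pTwist_CMV_Hygro_6 backbone. The full depositor sequence is about 7.5 kb. It is propagated in E. coli through a high-copy ColE1/pUC-type origin with ampicillin selection (AmpR, β-lactamase). A separate cassette, made up of the human ubiquitin C promoter, the hygromycin B phosphotransferase gene and a synthetic poly(A) signal, allows hygromycin selection of transfected mammalian cells.

The catalogue entry lists CMV as the promoter. The feature table shows the CMV immediate-early enhancer followed by CMV promoter fragments near the end of the circular sequence, placing them just upstream of the start of the numbered record. The annotation software did not call the nsp9 coding sequence itself. By position, the roughly 340 bp insert presumably occupies the unannotated region at the start of the record. Downstream of it, two fragments are annotated: a short MYLK2-derived segment, which resembles a calmodulin-binding peptide, and a Staphylococcus aureus protein A segment containing immunoglobulin-binding domains. Together these match the backbone-encoded C-terminal tandem affinity purification (TAP) tag, which the catalogue describes as TEV-cleavable, although the TEV site is not annotated separately. An SV40 poly(A) signal lies after the tag but is annotated on the opposite strand.

The expression unit is flanked by β-globin insulator elements, bacterial rrnG and T7 terminators and an upstream synthetic poly(A) signal, which presumably limit read-through from neighbouring sequences. The tag design suits two-step affinity purification of nsp9 and its host binding partners, though the record states only mammalian expression as the purpose.
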