Addgene plasmid #152613: pGBW-m4134324
Purpose: Mammalian expression plasmid for SARS-CoV-2 nsp9
Depositing lab: Ginkgo Bioworks & Benjie Chen. Depositing organization: Ginkgo Bioworks.
Backbone
  Vector backbone: pTwist_CMV_Hygro_6
  Backbone size w/o insert (bp): 6525
  Vector type: Mammalian Expression
  Selectable markers: Hygromycin
Growth in bacteria
  Bacterial resistance: Ampicillin, 100 μg/mL
  Growth temperature: 37°C
  Growth strain: DH5alpha
  Copy number: High Copy
Gene/Insert
  Gene/Insert name: SARS-CoV-2 nsp9
  Species: Severe acute respiratory syndrome coronavirus 2
  Insert size (bp): 338
  Mutation: wt
  Entrez Gene: ORF1ab (a.k.a. GU280_gp01)
  Promoter: CMV
  Tag / fusion protein: Cleavable TEV;TapTag (C terminal on backbone)
  Cloning method: Unknown
Resource information
  A portion of this plasmid was derived from a plasmid made by: GinkgoBioworks
Depositor comments: NCBI reference sequence: YP_009725305.1
How to cite: pGBW-m4134324 was a gift from Ginkgo Bioworks & Benjie Chen (Addgene plasmid # 152613 ; http://n2t.net/addgene:152613 ; RRID:Addgene_152613)
